>Addgene plasmid #149048 | pGBW-m4046372 | addgene full sequence | sequence record 297878 | Ginkgo NGS Result
GCGGCCGCTTGCTATATTGAAGTACGGATTAGAAGCCGCCGAGCGGGCGACAGCCCTCCGACGGAAGACT
CTCCTCCGTGCGTCCTCGTCTTCACCGGTCGCGTTCCTGAAACGCAGATGTGCCTCGCGCCGCACTGCTC
CGAACAATAAAGATTCTACAATACTAGCTTTTATGGTTATGAAGAGGAAAAATTGGCAGTAACCTGGCCC
CACAAACCTTCAAATTAACGAATCAAATTAACAACCATAGGATGATAATGCGATTAGTTTTTTAGCCTTA
TTTCTGGGGTAATTAATCAGCGAAGCGATGATTTTTGATCTATTAACAGATATATAAATGGAAAAGCTGC
ATAACCACTTTAACTAATACTTTCAACATTTTCAGTTTGTATTACTTCTTATTCAAATGTCATAAAAGTA
TCAACAAAAAATTGTTAATATACCTCTATACTTTAACGTCAAGGAGAAAAAACTATAATGGCAGTCGGCG
CTTGTGTATTATGCAACTCCCAGACGTCGTTGAGATGTGGTGCTTGTATTCGTAGACCTTTCCTTTGCTG
TAAATGTTGCTATGACCACGTTATCTCAACTTCTCATAAGCTAGTTCTGAGCGTCAATCCATACGTGTGT
AACGCCCCCGGGTGTGATGTTACAGACGTTACCCAATTGTACTTGGGAGGTATGTCTTACTATTGTAAGT
CCCACAAGCCACCTATATCTTTTCCATTATGCGCTAACGGTCAAGTCTTCGGTTTGTACAAAAATACCTG
TGTTGGTAGTGATAATGTTACCGACTTTAACGCCATTGCTACTTGTGATTGGACTAACGCGGGTGATTAT
ATCTTGGCTAACACTTGTACCGAGAGGCTTAAGTTGTTCGCCGCTGAAACCTTAAAGGCTACGGAAGAAA
CATTCAAATTGAGTTACGGTATCGCTACTGTCAGAGAAGTTCTATCTGATAGAGAATTGCATCTCTCCTG
GGAGGTGGGTAAGCCAAGACCACCGTTGAACCGGAATTACGTCTTTACTGGATACAGGGTTACTAAGAAC
TCTAAGGTTCAAATTGGGGAATATACCTTTGAAAAGGGCGACTACGGTGACGCCGTAGTCTATAGAGGTA
CCACCACTTACAAATTGAACGTCGGTGACTATTTCGTTTTAACCAGCCACACAGTGATGCCACTGTCAGC
GCCAACATTAGTTCCGCAAGAGCATTACGTTAGAATTACTGGTTTGTATCCAACTCTAAATATCTCTGAT
GAATTTTCCTCCAATGTGGCTAACTACCAAAAAGTAGGTATGCAAAAGTACTCTACCTTGCAAGGTCCAC
CTGGTACTGGGAAGTCGCACTTCGCTATAGGTTTGGCACTGTACTACCCATCTGCTAGAATTGTTTACAC
GGCATGTTCTCATGCTGCTGTAGACGCCTTGTGTGAAAAGGCCTTGAAATATTTACCCATTGATAAATGT
TCAAGAATTATCCCAGCACGAGCTCGTGTTGAATGTTTCGACAAGTTTAAGGTCAACAGCACACTAGAAC
AATACGTCTTCTGCACTGTTAATGCTTTGCCAGAAACGACTGCTGATATCGTCGTCTTTGATGAAATCTC
GATGGCCACTAACTATGACTTATCCGTAGTTAATGCTAGACTTCGTGCAAAGCACTACGTCTATATTGGT
GATCCAGCTCAGCTGCCTGCACCAAGAACTTTGTTAACCAAGGGTACCTTGGAACCAGAATACTTCAACT
CTGTGTGTCGCCTGATGAAGACAATCGGCCCTGATATGTTCCTAGGTACATGTAGACGTTGTCCAGCTGA
AATTGTGGACACGGTCAGTGCCTTGGTTTACGATAACAAATTAAAGGCGCATAAGGACAAAAGCGCTCAA
TGTTTCAAGATGTTTTACAAGGGTGTCATTACTCACGATGTTAGTTCGGCCATCAATAGACCCCAAATAG
GTGTTGTTAGAGAATTTTTGACAAGGAACCCAGCATGGAGAAAGGCTGTTTTCATATCCCCATACAATTC
TCAAAACGCGGTAGCCTCAAAAATCTTGGGTCTTCCCACTCAGACCGTTGATTCTTCCCAAGGAAGTGAA
TATGACTACGTGATTTTCACTCAAACCACCGAGACTGCCCACTCTTGCAACGTCAATCGTTTCAACGTTG
CTATTACGAGAGCCAAGGTTGGCATCTTGTGTATCATGTCTGATAGAGACTTGTACGATAAATTACAGTT
TACATCCTTAGAAATACCAAGACGAAACGTCGCTACTTTGCAACTCGTGCCGAGAGGTTCTCACCATCAT
CACCATCATTAAACAGGCCCCTTTTCCTTTGTCGATATCATGTAATTAGTTATGTCACGCTTACATTCAC
GCCCTCCTCCCACATCCGCTCTAACCGAAAAGGAAGGAGTTAGACAACCTGAAGTCTAGGTCCCTATTTA
TTTTTTTTAATAGTTATGTTAGTATTAAGAACGTTATTTATATTTCAAATTTTTCTTTTTTTTCTGTACA
AAGCGGCCGCCGAACCACTAGTGCACTGCAGTACACGGTTTCCTTGAAATTTTTTTGATTCGGTAATCTC
CGAACAGAAGGAAGAACGAAGGAAGGAGCACAGACTTAGATTGGTATATATACGCATATGTAGTGTTGAA
GAAACATGAAATTGCCCAGTATTCTTAACCCAACTGCACAGAACAAAAACGTGCAGGAAACGAAGATAAA
TCATGTCGAAAGCTACATATAAGGAACGTGCTGCTACTCATCCTAGTCCTGTTGCTGCCAAGCTATTTAA
TATCATGCACGAAAAGCAAACAAACTTGTGTGCTTCATTGGATGTTCGTACCACCAAGGAATTACTGGAG
TTAGTTGAAGCATTAGGTCCCAAAATTTGTTTACTAAAAACACATGTGGATATCTTGACTGATTTTTCCA
TGGAGGGCACAGTTAAGCCGCTAAAGGCATTATCCGCCAAGTACAATTTTTTACTCTTCGAGGACAGAAA
ATTTGCTGACATTGGTAATACAGTCAAATTGCAGTACTCTGCGGGTGTATACAGAATAGCAGAATGGGCA
GACATTACGAATGCACACGGTGTGGTGGGCCCAGGTATTGTTAGCGGTTTGAAGCAGGCGGCAGAAGAAG
TAACAAAGGAACCTAGAGGCCTTTTGATGTTAGCAGAATTGTCATGCAAGGGCTCCCTATCTACTGGAGA
ATATACTAAGGGTACTGTTGACATTGCGAAGAGCGACAAAGATTTTGTTATCGGCTTTATTGCTCAAAGA
GACATGGGTGGAAGAGATGAAGGTTACGATTGGTTGATTATGACACCCGGTGTGGGTTTAGATGACAAGG
GAGATGCATTGGGTCAACAGTATAGAACCGTGGATGATGTGGTTTCTACAGGATCTGACATTATTATTGT
TGGAAGAGGACTATTTGCAAAGGGAAGGGATGCTAAGGTAGAGGGTGAACGTTACAGAAAAGCAGGCTGG
GAAGCATATTTGAGAAGATGCGGCCAGCAAAACTAAAAAACTGTATTATAAGTAAATGCATGTATACTAA
ACTCACAAATTAGAGCTTCAATTTAATTATATCAGTTATTACCCGAGTAACGAAGCATCTGTGCTTCATT
TTGTAGAACAAAAATGCAACGCGAGAGCGCTAATTTTTCAAACAAAGAATCTGAGCTGCATTTTTACAGA
ACAGAAATGCAACGCGAAAGCGCTATTTTACCAACGAAGAATCTGTGCTTCATTTTTGTAAAACAAAAAT
GCAACGCGAGAGCGCTAATTTTTCAAACAAAGAATCTGAGCTGCATTTTTACAGAACAGAAATGCAACGC
GAGAGCGCTATTTTACCAACAAAGAATCTATACTTCTTTTTTGTTCTACAAAAATGCATCCCGAGAGCGC
TATTTTTCTAACAAAGCATCTTAGATTACTTTTTTTCTCCTTTGTGCGCTCTATAATGCAGTCTCTTGAT
AACTTTTTGCACTGTAGGTCCGTTAAGGTTAGAAGAAGGCTACTTTGGTGTCTATTTTCTCTTCCATAAA
AAAAGCCTGACTCCACTTCCCGCGTTTACTGATTACTAGCGAAGCTGCGGGTGCATTTTTTCAAGATAAA
GGCATCCCCGATTATATTCTATACCGATGTGGATTGCGCATACTTTGTGAACAGAAAGTGATAGCGTTGA
TGATTCTTCATTGGTCAGAAAATTATGAACGGTTTCTTCTATTTTGTCTCTATATACTACGTATAGGAAA
TGTTTACATTTTCGTATTGTTTTCGATTCACTCTATGAATAGTTCTTACTACAATTTTTTTGTCTAAAGA
GTAATACTAGAGATAAACATAAAAAATGTAGAGGTCGAGTTTAGATGCAAGTTCAAGGAGCGAAAGGTGG
ATGGGTAGGTTATATAGGGATATAGCACAGAGATATATAGCAAAGAGATACTTTTGAGCAATGTTTGTGG
AAGCGGTATTCGCAATATTTTAGTAGCTCGTTACAGTCCGGTGCGTTTTTGGTTTTTTGAAAGTGCGTCA
TCAGAGCGCTTTTGGTTTTCAAAAGCGCTCTGAAGTTCCTATACTTTCTAGCTAGAGAATAGGAACTTCC
CGAGCGGCCGCGTGTTACAAGCTTGACTCCAGCGTAACTGGACTGCAATCAACTCACTGGCTCACCTTCA
CGGGTGGGCCTTTCTTCGGTAGAAAATCAAAGGATCTTCTTGAGATCCTTTTTTTCTGCGCGTAATCTGC
TGCTTGCAAACAAAAAAACCACCGCTACCAGCGGTGGTTTGTTTGCCGGATCAAGAGCTACCAACTCTTT
TTCCGAGGTAACTGGCTTCAGCAGAGCGCAGATACCAAATACTGTTCTTCTAGTGTAGCCGTAGTTAGGC
CACCACTTCAAGAACTCTGTAGCACCGCCTACATACCTCGCTCTGCTAATCCTGTTACCAGTGGCTGCTG
CCAGTGGCGATAAGTCGTGTCTTACCGGGTTGGACTCAAGACGATAGTTACCGGATAAGGCGCAGCGGTC
GGGCTGAACGGGGGGTTCGTGCACACAGCCCAGCTTGGAGCGAACGACCTACACCGAACTGAGATACCTA
CAGCGTGAGCTATGAGAAAGCGCCACGCTTCCCGAAGGGAGAAAGGCGGACAGGTATCCGGTAAGCGGCA
GGGTCGGAACAGGAGAGCGCACGAGGGAGCTTCCAGGGGTAAACGCCTGGTATCTTTATAGTCCTGTCGG
GTTTCGCCACCTCTGACTTGAGCATCGATTTTTGTGATGCTCGTCAGGGGGGCGGAGCCTATGGAAAAAC
GCCAGCAACGCAGAAAGGCCCACCCGAAGGTGAGCCAGGTGATTACATTTGGGCCCTCATCAGAGGTTTT
CACCGTCATCACCGAAACGCGCGAGGCAGCTGCGGTAAAGCTCATCAGCGTGGTCGTGAAGCGATTCACA
GATGTCTGCCTGTTCATCCGCGTCCAGCTCGTTGAGTTTCTCCAGAAGCGTTAATGTCTGGCTTCTGATA
AAGCGGGCCATGTTAAGGGCGGTTTTTTCCTGTTTGGTCACTTACCAATGCTTAATCAGTGAGGCACCTA
TCTCAGCGATCTGTCTATTTCGTTCATCCATAGTTGCCTGACTCCCCGTCGTGTAGATAACTACGATGCG
GGAGGGCTTACCATCTGGCCCCAGTGCTGCAATGATACCGCGAGACCCACGCTCACCGGCTCCAGATTTA
TCAGCAATAAACCAGCCAGCCGGGAGGGCCGAGCGCAGAAGTGATCCTGCAACTTTATCCGCCTCCATCC
AGTCTATTAATTGTTGCCGGGAAGCTAGAGTAAGTAGTTCGCCAGTTAATAGTTTGCGCAACGTTGTTGC
CATTGCTACAGGCATCGTGGTGTCACGCTCGTCGTTTGGTATGGCTTCATTCAGCTCCGGTTCCCAACGA
TCAAGGCGAGTTACATGATCCCCCATGTTGTGCAAAAAAGCGGTTAGCTCCTTCGGTCCTCCGATCGTTG
CCAGAAGTAAGTTGGCCGCAGTGTTATCACTCATGGTTATGGCAGCACTGCATAATTCTCTTACTGTCAT
GCCATCCGTGAGATGCTTTTCTGTGACTGGTGAGTACTCAACCAAGTCATTCTGAGAATAGTGTATGCGG
CGACCGAGTTGCTCTTGCCCGGCGTCAATACGGGATAATACCGCGCCACATAGCAGAACTTTAAAAGTGC
TCATCATTGGAAAACGTTCTTCGGGGCGTAAACTCTCAAGGATCTTACCGCTGTTGAGATCCAGTTCGAT
GTAACCCACTCGTGCACCCAACTGATCTTCAGCATCTTTTACTTTCACCAGCGTTTCTGGGTGAGCAAAA
ACAGGAAGGCAAAATGCCGCAAAAAAGGGAATAAGGGCGACACGGAAATGTTGAATACTCATTTTAGCTT
CCTTAGCTCCTGAAAATCTCGATAACTCAAAAAATACGCCCGGTAGTGATCTTATTTCATTATGGTGAAA
GTTGGAACCTCTTACGTGCCGATCAAGTCAAAAGCCTCCGGTCGGAGGCTTTTGACTTTCTGCTATGGAG
GTCAGGTATGATTTAAATGGTCAGTTAGA
Features (pLannotate 1.2.2; 13 found; start..end, strand, type, name):
     25..466     +  promoter       GAL1 promoter: S. cerevisiae GAL1; inducible promoter, regulated by Gal4
    475..2283    +  CDS            rep (fragment): R1AB_SARS - Experimental evidence at protein level: Swiss-Prot protein existence level 1. [2'-O-methyltransferase]: Methyltransferase that mediates mRNA cap 2'-O-ribose methylation to the 5'-cap structure of viral mRNAs. N7-methyl guanosine cap is a prerequisite for binding of nsp16. Therefore plays an essential role in viral mRNAs cap methylation which is essential to evade immune system. From Severe acute respiratory syndrome coronavirus (SARS-CoV).
   2348..2520    +  terminator     CYC1 terminator (fragment): S. cerevisiae CYC1; transcription terminator for CYC1
   2556..2732    +  promoter       URA3 promoter (fragment): S. cerevisiae URA3
   2733..3536    +  CDS            URA3: orotidine-5'-phosphate decarboxylase, required for uracil biosynthesis; S. cerevisiae URA3; yeast auxotrophic marker, counterselectable with 5-fluoroorotic acid (5-FOA)
   3619..4601    -  rep_origin     2μ ori: yeast 2μ plasmid origin of replication
   4679..4708    +  terminator     T3Te terminator: phage T3 early transcription terminator
   4730..5317    +  rep_origin     ori: high-copy-number ColE1/pMB1/pBR322/pUC origin of replication
   5329..5356    -  terminator     T7Te terminator: phage T7 early transcription terminator
   5380..5571    -  CDS            rop: Rop protein, which maintains plasmids at low copy number; rop
   5572..6432    -  CDS            AmpR: β-lactamase; bla; confers resistance to ampicillin, carbenicillin, and related antibiotics
   6433..6535    -  promoter       cat promoter: promoter of the E. coli cat gene encoding chloramphenicol acetyltransferase
   6536..6567    -  terminator     tonB terminator: bidirectional E. coli tonB-P14 transcription terminator
