[The description below was written by a language model from this plasmid's Addgene catalogue record and pLannotate feature annotations shown in this document.]
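Description:
pGBW-m4046372 is a yeast–E. coli shuttle plasmid built for galactose-inducible expression of the SARS-CoV-2 helicase in Saccharomyces cerevisiae. In yeast it replicates episomally from a 2μ origin and is selected by URA3, which complements uracil auxotrophy and can be counterselected with 5-FOA. In bacteria it is propagated from a high-copy ColE1/pUC-type origin under ampicillin selection; the annotation places the β-lactamase gene downstream of a cat promoter. A short rop-like segment is annotated next to AmpR, although the catalogue lists the plasmid as high copy. Short phage T3 and T7 early terminators and a tonB terminator flank the bacterial modules, presumably to insulate them from transcriptional read-through.

The payload is a synthetic open reading frame of about 1.8 kb encoding the helicase, a mature product of the ORF1ab replicase polyprotein, recoded for S. cerevisiae codon usage. It sits between the GAL1 promoter, which is regulated by Gal4 and induced by galactose, and a CYC1 terminator. The automated annotation matches this region to the SARS-CoV replicase polyprotein and carries over a methyltransferase description. That text belongs to the polyprotein database entry as a whole rather than to this insert, which the catalogue identifies as the helicase. According to the record, the backbone supplies a C-terminal thrombin-cleavable 6xHis tag, allowing affinity purification followed by tag removal, though the tag is not separately annotated in the feature table.

The insert was made by gene synthesis. The depositor notes that the sequencing used for quality control may not cover the whole plasmid. The construct is suited to producing recombinant helicase in yeast for purification and for biochemical or structural work.
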