Addgene plasmid #149048: pGBW-m4046372
Purpose: Yeast Expression plasmid for SARS-CoV-2 helicase
Depositing lab: Ginkgo Bioworks & Benjie Chen. Depositing organization: Ginkgo Bioworks.
Backbone
  Vector backbone: AmpR; 2u URA3
  Backbone size w/o insert (bp): 4078
  Vector type: Yeast Expression
  Selectable markers: URA3
Growth in bacteria
  Bacterial resistance: Ampicillin, 100 μg/mL
  Growth temperature: 37°C
  Growth strain: DH5alpha
  Copy number: High Copy
Gene/Insert
  Gene/Insert name: SARS-CoV-2 helicase
  Species: S. cerevisiae (budding yeast); Severe acute respiratory syndrome coronavirus 2
  Insert size (bp): 1802
  Mutation: Saccharomyces cerevisiae recode 1
  Entrez Gene: ORF1ab (a.k.a. GU280_gp01)
  Promoter: pGAL1
  Tag / fusion protein: Cleavable thrombin;6xHIS (C terminal on backbone)
  Cloning method: Unknown
Resource information
  A portion of this plasmid was derived from a plasmid made by: GinkgoBioworks
Depositor comments: NCBI Reference Sequence: YP_009725308.1. Created by gene synthesis with Not1 site. NGS used for QC was performed by Ginkgo and may not fully cover the entire plasmid.
How to cite: pGBW-m4046372 was a gift from Ginkgo Bioworks & Benjie Chen (Addgene plasmid # 149048 ; http://n2t.net/addgene:149048 ; RRID:Addgene_149048)
